>Addgene plasmid #116723 | pHAGE-CDK12 | addgene full sequence | sequence record 241017 | Addgene NGS Result
TGGAAGGGCTAATTCACTCCCAAAGAAGACAAGATATCCTTGATCTGTGGATCTACCACACACAAGGCTA
CTTCCCTGATTAGCAGAACTACACACCAGGGCCAGGGGTCAGATATCCACTGACCTTTGGATGGTGCTAC
AAGCTAGTACCAGTTGAGCCAGATAAGGTAGAAGAGGCCAATAAAGGAGAGAACACCAGCTTGTTACACC
CTGTGAGCCTGCATGGGATGGATGACCCGGAGAGAGAAGTGTTAGAGTGGAGGTTTGACAGCCGCCTAGC
ATTTCATCACGTGGCCCGAGAGCTGCATCCGGAGTACTTCAAGAACTGCTGATATCGAGCTTGCTACAAG
GGACTTTCCGCTGGGGACTTTCCAGGGAGGCGTGGCCTGGGCGGGACTGGGGAGTGGCGAGCCCTCAGAT
CCTGCATATAAGCAGCTGCTTTTTGCCTGTACTGGGTCTCTCTGGTTAGACCAGATCTGAGCCTGGGAGC
TCTCTGGCTAACTAGGGAACCCACTGCTTAAGCCTCAATAAAGCTTGCCTTGAGTGCTTCAAGTAGTGTG
TGCCCGTCTGTTGTGTGACTCTGGTAACTAGAGATCCCTCAGACCCTTTTAGTCAGTGTGGAAAATCTCT
AGCAGTGGCGCCCGAACAGGGACTTGAAAGCGAAAGGGAAACCAGAGGAGCTCTCTCGACGCAGGACTCG
GCTTGCTGAAGCGCGCACGGCAAGAGGCGAGGGGCGGCGACTGGTGAGTACGCCAAAAATTTTGACTAGC
GGAGGCTAGAAGGAGAGAGATGGGTGCGAGAGCGTCAGTATTAAGCGGGGGAGAATTAGATCGCGATGGG
AAAAAATTCGGTTAAGGCCAGGGGGAAAGAAAAAATATAAATTAAAACATATAGTATGGGCAAGCAGGGA
GCTAGAACGATTCGCAGTTAATCCTGGCCTGTTAGAAACATCAGAAGGCTGTAGACAAATACTGGGACAG
CTACAACCATCCCTTCAGACAGGATCAGAAGAACTTAGATCATTATATAATACAGTAGCAACCCTCTATT
GTGTGCATCAAAGGATAGAGATAAAAGACACCAAGGAAGCTTTAGACAAGATAGAGGAAGAGCAAAACAA
AAGTAAGACCACCGCACAGCAAGCGGCCGGCCGCTGATCTTCAGACCTGGAGGAGGAGATATGAGGGACA
ATTGGAGAAGTGAATTATATAAATATAAAGTAGTAAAAATTGAACCATTAGGAGTAGCACCCACCAAGGC
AAAGAGAAGAGTGGTGCAGAGAGAAAAAAGAGCAGTGGGAATAGGAGCTTTGTTCCTTGGGTTCTTGGGA
GCAGCAGGAAGCACTATGGGCGCAGCGTCAATGACGCTGACGGTACAGGCCAGACAATTATTGTCTGGTA
TAGTGCAGCAGCAGAACAATTTGCTGAGGGCTATTGAGGCGCAACAGCATCTGTTGCAACTCACAGTCTG
GGGCATCAAGCAGCTCCAGGCAAGAATCCTGGCTGTGGAAAGATACCTAAAGGATCAACAGCTCCTGGGG
ATTTGGGGTTGCTCTGGAAAACTCATTTGCACCACTGCTGTGCCTTGGAATGCTAGTTGGAGTAATAAAT
CTCTGGAACAGATTTGGAATCACACGACCTGGATGGAGTGGGACAGAGAAATTAACAATTACACAAGCTT
AATACACTCCTTAATTGAAGAATCGCAAAACCAGCAAGAAAAGAATGAACAAGAATTATTGGAATTAGAT
AAATGGGCAAGTTTGTGGAATTGGTTTAACATAACAAATTGGCTGTGGTATATAAAATTATTCATAATGA
TAGTAGGAGGCTTGGTAGGTTTAAGAATAGTTTTTGCTGTACTTTCTATAGTGAATAGAGTTAGGCAGGG
ATATTCACCATTATCGTTTCAGACCCACCTCCCAACCCCGAGGGGACCCGACAGGCCCGAAGGAATAGAA
GAAGAAGGTGGAGAGAGAGACAGAGACAGATCCATTCGATTAGTGAACGGATCTCGACGGTATCGCCGAA
TTCACAAATGGCAGTATTCATCCACAATTTTAAAAGAAAAGGGGGGATTGGGGGGTACAGTGCAGGGGAA
AGAATAGTAGACATAATAGCAACAGACATACAAACTAAAGAATTACAAAAACAAATTACAAAAATTCAAA
ATTTTCGGGTTTATTACAGGGACAGCAGAGATCCAGTTTGGACTAGTCGTGAGGCTCCGGTGCCCGTCAG
TGGGCAGAGCGCACATCGCCCACAGTCCCCGAGAAGTTGGGGGGAGGGGTCGGCAATTGAACCGGTGCCT
AGAGAAGGTGGCGCGGGGTAAACTGGGAAAGTGATGTCGTGTACTGGCTCCGCCTTTTTCCCGAGGGTGG
GGGAGAACCGTATATAAGTGCAGTAGTCGCCGTGAACGTTCTTTTTCGCAACGGGTTTGCCGCCAGAACA
CAGGTAAGTGCCGTGTGTGGTTCCCGCGGGCCTGGCCTCTTTACGGGTTATGGCCCTTGCGTGCCTTGAA
TTACTTCCACCTGGCTGCAGTACGTGATTCTTGATCCCGAGCTTCGGGTTGGAAGTGGGTGGGAGAGTTC
GAGGCCTTGCGCTTAAGGAGCCCCTTCGCCTCGTGCTTGAGTTGAGGCCTGGCCTGGGCGCTGGGGCCGC
CGCGTGCGAATCTGGTGGCACCTTCGCGCCTGTCTCGCTGCTTTCGATAAGTCTCTAGCCATTTAAAATT
TTTGATGACCTGCTGCGACGCTTTTTTTCTGGCAAGATAGTCTTGTAAATGCGGGCCAAGATCTGCACAC
TGGTATTTCGGTTTTTGGGGCCGCGGGCGGCGACGGGGCCCGTGCGTCCCAGCGCACATGTTCGGCGAGG
CGGGGCCTGCGAGCGCGGCCACCGAGAATCGGACGGGGGTAGTCTCAAGCTGGCCGGCCTGCTCTGGTGC
CTGGCCTCGCGCCGCCGTGTATCGCCCCGCCCTGGGCGGCAAGGCTGGCCCGGTCGGCACCAGTTGCGTG
AGCGGAAAGATGGCCGCTTCCCGGCCCTGCTGCAGGGAGCTCAAAATGGAGGACGCGGCGCTCGGGAGAG
CGGGCGGGTGAGTCACCCACACAAAGGAAAAGGGCCTTTCCGTCCTCAGCCGTCGCTTCATGTGACTCCA
CGGAGTACCGGGCGCCGTCCAGGCACCTCGATTAGTTCTCGAGCTTTTGGAGTACGTCGTCTTTAGGTTG
GGGGGAGGGGTTTTATGCGATGGAGTTTCCCCACACTGAGTGGGTGGAGACTGAAGTTAGGCCAGCTTGG
CACTTGATGTAATTCTCCTTGGAATTTGCCCTTTTTGAGTTTGGATCTTGGTTCATTCTCAAGCCTCAGA
CAGTGGTTCAAAGTTTTTTTCTTCCATTTCAGGTGTCGTGAAGCGGCCCTGCAGATATCAACAAGTTTGT
ACAAAAAAGCAGGCACCATGCCCAATTCAGAGAGACATGGGGGCAAGAAGGACGGGAGTGGAGGAGCTTC
TGGAACTTTGCAGCCGTCATCGGGAGGCGGCAGCTCTAACAGCAGAGAGCGTCACCGCTTGGTATCGAAG
CACAAGCGGCATAAGTCCAAACACTCCAAAGACATGGGGTTGGTGACCCCCGAAGCAGCATCCCTGGGCA
CAGTTATCAAACCTTTGGTGGAGTATGATGATATCAGCTCTGATTCCGACACCTTCTCCGATGACATGGC
CTTCAAACTAGACCAAAGGGAGAACGACGAACGTCGTGGATCAGATCGGAGCGACCGCCTGCACAAACAT
CGTCACCACCAGCACAGGCGTTCCCGGGACTTACTAAAAGCTAAACAGACCGAAAAAGAAAAAAGCCAAG
AAGTCTCCAGCAAGTCGGGATCGATGAAGGACCGGATATCGGGAAGTTCAAAGCGTTCGAATGAGGAGAC
TGATGACTATGGGAAGGCGCAGGTAGCCAAAAGCAGCAGCAAGGAATCCAGGTCATCCAAGCTCCACAAG
GAGAAGACCAGGAAAGAACGGGAGCTGAAGTCTGGGCACAAAGACCGGAGTAAAAGTCATCGAAAAAGGG
AAACACCCAAAAGTTACAAAACAGTGGACAGCCCAAAACGGAGATCCAGGAGCCCCCACAGGAAGTGGTC
TGACAGCTCCAAACAAGATGATAGCCCCTCGGGAGCTTCTTATGGCCAAGATTATGACCTTAGTCCCTCA
CGATCTCATACCTCGAGCAATTATGACTCCTACAAGAAAAGTCCTGGAAGTACCTCGAGAAGGCAGTCGG
TCAGTCCCCCTTACAAGGAGCCTTCGGCCTACCAGTCCAGCACCCGGTCACCGAGCCCCTACAGTAGGCG
ACAGAGATCTGTCAGTCCCTATAGCAGGAGACGGTCGTCCAGCTACGAAAGAAGTGGCTCTTACAGCGGG
CGATCGCCCAGTCCCTATGGTCGAAGGCGGTCCAGCAGCCCTTTCCTGAGCAAGCGGTCTCTGAGTCGGA
GTCCACTCCCCAGTAGGAAATCCATGAAGTCCAGAAGTAGAAGTCCTGCATATTCAAGACATTCATCTTC
TCATAGTAAAAAGAAGAGATCCAGTTCACGCAGTCGTCATTCCAGTATCTCACCTGTCAGGCTTCCACTT
AATTCCAGTCTGGGAGCTGAACTCAGTAGGAAAAAGAAGGAAAGAGCAGCTGCTGCTGCTGCAGCAAAGA
TGGATGGAAAGGAGTCCAAGGGTTCACCTGTATTTTTGCCTAGAAAAGAGAACAGTTCAGTAGAGGCTAA
GGATTCAGGTTTGGAGTCTAAAAAGTTACCCAGAAGTGTAAAATTGGAAAAATCTGCCCCAGATACTGAA
CTGGTGAATGTAACACATCTAAACACAGAGGTAAAAAATTCTTCAGATACAGGGAAAGTAAAGTTGGATG
AGAACTCCGAGAAGCATCTTGTTAAAGATTTGAAAGCACAGGGAACAAGAGACTCTAAACCCATAGCACT
GAAAGAGGAGATTGTTACTCCAAAGGAGACAGAAACATCAGAAAAGGAGACCCCTCCACCTCTTCCCACA
ATTGCTTCTCCCCCACCCCCTCTACCAACTACTACCCCTCCACCTCAGACACCCCCTTTGCCACCTTTGC
CTCCAATACCAGCTCTTCCACAGCAACCACCTCTGCCTCCTTCTCAGCCAGCATTTAGTCAGGTTCCTGC
TTCCAGTACTTCAACTTTGCCCCCTTCTACTCACTCAAAGACATCTGCTGTGTCCTCTCAGGCAAATTCT
CAGCCCCCTGTACAGGTTTCTGTGAAGACTCAAGTATCTGTAACAGCTGCTATTCCACACCTGAAAACTT
CAACGTTGCCTCCTTTGCCCCTCCCACCCTTATTACCTGGAGATGATGACATGGATAGTCCAAAAGAAAC
TCTTCCTTCAAAACCTGTGAAGAAAGAGAAGGAACAGAGGACACGTCACTTACTCACAGACCTTCCTCTC
CCTCCAGAGCTCCCTGGTGGAGATCTGTCTCCCCCAGACTCTCCAGAACCAAAGGCAATCACACCACCTC
AGCAACCATATAAAAAGAGACCAAAAATTTGTTGTCCTCGTTATGGAGAAAGAAGACAAACAGAAAGCGA
CTGGGGGAAACGCTGTGTGGACAAGTTTGACATTATTGGGATTATTGGAGAAGGAACCTATGGCCAAGTA
TATAAAGCCAAGGACAAAGACACAGGAGAACTAGTGGCTCTGAAGAAGGTGAGACTAGACAATGAGAAAG
AGGGCTTCCCAATCACAGCCATTCGTGAAATCAAAATCCTTCGTCAGTTAATCCACCGAAGTGTTGTTAA
CATGAAGGAAATTGTCACAGATAAACAAGATGCACTGGATTTCAAGAAGGACAAAGGTGCCTTTTACCTT
GTATTTGAGTATATGGACCATGACTTAATGGGACTGCTAGAATCTGGTTTGGTGCACTTTTCTGAGGACC
ATATCAAGTCGTTCATGAAACAGCTAATGGAAGGATTGGAATACTGTCACAAAAAGAATTTCCTGCATCG
GGATATTAAGTGTTCTAACATTTTGCTGAATAACAGTGGGCAAATCAAACTAGCAGATTTTGGACTTGCT
CGGCTCTATAACTCTGAAGAGAGTCGCCCTTACACAAACAAAGTCATTACTTTGTGGTACCGACCTCCAG
AACTACTGCTAGGAGAGGAACGTTACACACCAGCCATAGATGTTTGGAGCTGTGGATGTATTCTTGGGGA
ACTATTCACAAAGAAGCCTATTTTTCAAGCCAATCTGGAACTGGCTCAGCTAGAACTGATCAGCCGACTT
TGTGGTAGCCCTTGTCCAGCTGTGTGGCCTGATGTTATCAAACTGCCCTACTTCAACACCATGAAACCGA
AGAAGCAATATCGAAGGCGTCTACGAGAAGAATTCTCTTTCATTCCTTCTGCAGCACTTGATTTATTGGA
CCACATGCTGACACTAGATCCTAGTAAGCGGTGCACAGCTGAACAGACCCTACAGAGCGACTTCCTTAAA
GATGTCGAACTCAGCAAAATGGCTCCTCCAGACCTCCCCCACTGGCAGGATTGCCATGAGTTGTGGAGTA
AGAAACGGCGACGTCAGCGACAAAGTGGTGTTGTAGTCGAAGAGCCACCTCCATCCAAAACTTCTCGAAA
AGAAACTACCTCAGGGACAAGTACTGAGCCTGTGAAGAACAGCAGCCCAGCACCACCTCAGCCTGCTCCT
GGCAAGGTGGAGTCTGGGGCTGGGGATGCAATAGGCCTTGCTGACATCACACAACAGCTGAATCAAAGTG
AATTGGCAGTGTTATTAAACCTGCTGCAGAGCCAAACCGACCTGAGCATCCCTCAAATGGCACAGCTGCT
TAACATCCACTCCAACCCAGAGATGCAGCAGCAGCTGGAAGCCCTGAACCAATCCATCAGTGCCCTGACG
GAAGCTACTTCCCAGCAGCAGGACTCAGAGACCATGGCCCCAGAGGAGTCTTTGAAGGAAGCACCCTCTG
CCCCAGTGATCCTGCCTTCAGCAGAACAGACGACCCTTGAAGCTTCAAGCACACCAGCTGACATGCAGAA
TATATTGGCAGTTCTCTTGAGTCAGCTGATGAAAACCCAAGAGCCAGCAGGCAGTCTGGAGGAAAACAAC
AGTGACAAGAACAGTGGGCCACAGGGGCCCCGAAGAACTCCCACAATGCCACAGGAGGAGGCAGCAGAGA
AGAGGCCCCCTGAGCCCCCCGGACCTCCACCGCCGCCACCTCCACCCCCTCTGGTTGAAGGCGATCTTTC
CAGCGCCCCCCAGGAGTTGAACCCAGCCGTGACAGCCGCCTTGCTGCAACTTTTATCCCAGCCTGAAGCA
GAGCCTCCTGGCCACCTGCCACATGAGCACCAGGCCTTGAGACCAATGGAGTACTCCACCCGACCCCGTC
CAAACAGGACTTATGGAAACACTGATGGGCCTGAAACAGGGTTCAGTGCCATTGACACTGATGAACGAAA
CTCTGGTCCAGCCTTGACAGAATCCTTGGTCCAGACCCTGGTGAAGAACAGGACCTTCTCAGGCTCTCTG
AGCCACCTTGGGGAGTCCAGCAGTTACCAGGGCACAGGGTCAGTGCAGTTTCCAGGGGACCAGGACCTCC
GTTTTGCCAGGGTCCCCTTAGCGTTACACCCGGTGGTCGGGCAACCATTCCTGAAGGCTGAGGGAAGCAG
CAATTCTGTGGTACATGCAGAGACCAAATTGCAAAACTATGGGGAGCTGGGGCCAGGAACCACTGGGGCC
AGCAGCTCAGGAGCAGGCCTTCACTGGGGGGGCCCAACTCAGTCTTCTGCTTATGGAAAACTCTATCGGG
GGCCTACAAGAGTCCCACCAAGAGGGGGAAGAGGGAGAGGAGTTCCTTACTAGAACCCAGCTTTCTTGTA
CAAAGTGGTTGATATCCAGCACAGTGGCGGCCGCTCGAGTCTAGAGGGCCCGCGGTTCGAAGGTAAGCCT
ATCCCTAACCCTCTCCTCGGTCTCGATTCTACGCGTACCGGTTAGTAATGAGATCCCTCCCCCCCCCCTA
ACGTTACTGGCCGAAGCCGCTTGGAATAAGGCCGGTGTGCGTTTGTCTATATGTTATTTTCCACCATATT
GCCGTCTTTTGGCAATGTGAGGGCCCGGAAACCTGGCCCTGTCTTCTTGACGAGCATTCCTAGGGGTCTT
TCCCCTCTCGCCAAAGGAATGCAAGGTCTGTTGAATGTCGTGAAGGAAGCAGTTCCTCTGGAAGCTTCTT
GAAGACAAACAACGTCTGTAGCGACCCTTTGCAGGCAGCGGAACCCCCCACCTGGCGACAGGTGCCTCTG
CGGCCAAAAGCCACGTGTATAAGATACACCTGCAAAGGCGGCACAACCCCAGTGCCACGTTGTGAGTTGG
ATAGTTGTGGAAAGAGTCAAATGGCTCTCCTCAAGCGTATTCAACAAGGGGCTGAAGGATGCCCAGAAGG
TACCCCATTGTATGGGATCTGATCTGGGGCCTCGGTGCACATGCTTTACATGTGTTTAGTCGAGGTTAAA
AAAACGTCTAGGCCCCCCGAACCACGGGGACGTGGTTTTCCTTTGAAAAACACGATGATAATATGGCCAC
ACATATGGTGAGCAAGGGCGAGGAGCTGTTCACCGGGGTGGTGCCCATCCTGGTCGAGCTGGACGGCGAC
GTAAACGGCCACAAGTTCAGCGTGTCCGGCGAGGGCGAGGGCGATGCCACCTACGGCAAGCTGACCCTGA
AGTTCATCTGCACCACCGGCAAGCTGCCCGTGCCCTGGCCCACCCTCGTGACCACCCTGACCTACGGCGT
GCAGTGCTTCAGCCGCTACCCCGACCACATGAAGCAGCACGACTTCTTCAAGTCCGCCATGCCCGAAGGC
TACGTCCAGGAGCGCACCATCTTCTTCAAGGACGACGGCAACTACAAGACCCGCGCCGAGGTGAAGTTCG
AGGGCGACACCCTGGTGAACCGCATCGAGCTGAAGGGCATCGACTTCAAGGAGGACGGCAACATCCTGGG
GCACAAGCTGGAGTACAACTACAACAGCCACAACGTCTATATCATGGCCGACAAGCAGAAGAACGGCATC
AAGGTGAACTTCAAGATCCGCCACAACATCGAGGACGGCAGCGTGCAGCTCGCCGACCACTACCAGCAGA
ACACCCCCATCGGCGACGGCCCCGTGCTGCTGCCCGACAACCACTACCTGAGCACCCAGTCCGCCCTGAG
CAAAGACCCCAACGAGAAGCGCGATCACATGGTCCTGCTGGAGTTCGTGACCGCCGCCGGGATCACTCTC
GGCATGGACGAGCTGTACAAGTAAATCGATAGATCCTAATCAACCTCTGGATTACAAAATTTGTGAAAGA
TTGACTGGTATTCTTAACTATGTTGCTCCTTTTACGCTATGTGGATACGCTGCTTTAATGCCTTTGTATC
ATGCTATTGCTTCCCGTATGGCTTTCATTTTCTCCTCCTTGTATAAATCCTGGTTGCTGTCTCTTTATGA
GGAGTTGTGGCCCGTTGTCAGGCAACGTGGCGTGGTGTGCACTGTGTTTGCTGACGCAACCCCCACTGGT
TGGGGCATTGCCACCACCTGTCAGCTCCTTTCCGGGACTTTCGCTTTCCCCCTCCCTATTGCCACGGCGG
AACTCATCGCCGCCTGCCTTGCCCGCTGCTGGACAGGGGCTCGGCTGTTGGGCACTGACAATTCCGTGGT
GTTGTCGGGGAAATCATCGTCCTTTCCTTGGCTGCTCGCCTGTGTTGCCACCTGGATTCTGCGCGGGACG
TCCTTCTGCTACGTCCCTTCGGCCCTCAATCCAGCGGACCTTCCTTCCCGCGGCCTGCTGCCGGCTCTGC
GGCCTCTTCCGCGTCTTCGCCTTCGCCCTCAGACGAGTCGGATCTCCCTTTGGGCCGCCTCCCCGCCTGA
GATCCTTTAAGACCAATGACTTACAAGGCAGCTGTAGATCTTAGCCACTTTTTAAAAGAAAAGGGGGGAC
TGGAAGGGCTAATTCACTCCCAACGAAGACAAGATCTGCTTTTTGCTTGTACTGGGTCTCTCTGGTTAGA
CCAGATCTGAGCCTGGGAGCTCTCTGGCTAACTAGGGAACCCACTGCTTAAGCCTCAATAAAGCTTGCCT
TGAGTGCTTCAAGTAGTGTGTGCCCGTCTGTTGTGTGACTCTGGTAACTAGAGATCCCTCAGACCCTTTT
AGTCAGTGTGGAAAATCTCTAGCAGTAGTAGTTCATGTCATCTTATTATTCAGTATTTATAACTTGCAAA
GAAATGAATATCAGAGAGTGAGAGGCCCGGGTTAATTAAGGAAAGGGCTAGATCATTCTTGAAGACGAAA
GGGCCTCGTGATACGCCTATTTTTATAGGTTAATGTCATGATAATAATGGTTTCTTAGACGTCAGGTGGC
ACTTTTCGGGGAAATGTGCGCGGAACCCCTATTTGTTTATTTTTCTAAATACATTCAAATATGTATCCGC
TCATGAGACAATAACCCTGATAAATGCTTCAATAATATTGAAAAAGGAAGAGTATGAGTATTCAACATTT
CCGTGTCGCCCTTATTCCCTTTTTTGCGGCATTTTGCCTTCCTGTTTTTGCTCACCCAGAAACGCTGGTG
AAAGTAAAAGATGCTGAAGATCAGTTGGGTGCACGAGTGGGTTACATCGAACTGGATCTCAACAGCGGTA
AGATCCTTGAGAGTTTTCGCCCCGAAGAACGTTTTCCAATGATGAGCACTTTTAAAGTTCTGCTATGTGG
CGCGGTATTATCCCGTGTTGACGCCGGGCAAGAGCAACTCGGTCGCCGCATACACTATTCTCAGAATGAC
TTGGTTGAGTACTCACCAGTCACAGAAAAGCATCTTACGGATGGCATGACAGTAAGAGAATTATGCAGTG
CTGCCATAACCATGAGTGATAACACTGCGGCCAACTTACTTCTGACAACGATCGGAGGACCGAAGGAGCT
AACCGCTTTTTTGCACAACATGGGGGATCATGTAACTCGCCTTGATCGTTGGGAACCGGAGCTGAATGAA
GCCATACCAAACGACGAGCGTGACACCACGATGCCTGTAGCAATGGCAACAACGTTGCGCAAACTATTAA
CTGGCGAACTACTTACTCTAGCTTCCCGGCAACAATTAATAGACTGGATGGAGGCGGATAAAGTTGCAGG
ACCACTTCTGCGCTCGGCCCTTCCGGCTGGCTGGTTTATTGCTGATAAATCTGGAGCCGGTGAGCGTGGG
TCTCGCGGTATCATTGCAGCACTGGGGCCAGATGGTAAGCCCTCCCGTATCGTAGTTATCTACACGACGG
GGAGTCAGGCAACTATGGATGAACGAAATAGACAGATCGCTGAGATAGGTGCCTCACTGATTAAGCATTG
GTAACTGTCAGACCAAGTTTACTCATATATACTTTAGATTGATTTAAAACTTCATTTTTAATTTAAAAGG
ATCTAGGTGAAGATCCTTTTTGATAATCTCATGACCAAAATCCCTTAACGTGAGTTTTCGTTCCACTGAG
CGTCAGACCCCGTAGAAAAGATCAAAGGATCTTCTTGAGATCCTTTTTTTCTGCGCGTAATCTGCTGCTT
GCAAACAAAAAAACCACCGCTACCAGCGGTGGTTTGTTTGCCGGATCAAGAGCTACCAACTCTTTTTCCG
AAGGTAACTGGCTTCAGCAGAGCGCAGATACCAAATACTGTTCTTCTAGTGTAGCCGTAGTTAGGCCACC
ACTTCAAGAACTCTGTAGCACCGCCTACATACCTCGCTCTGCTAATCCTGTTACCAGTGGCTGCTGCCAG
TGGCGATAAGTCGTGTCTTACCGGGTTGGACTCAAGACGATAGTTACCGGATAAGGCGCAGCGGTCGGGC
TGAACGGGGGGTTCGTGCACACAGCCCAGCTTGGAGCGAACGACCTACACCGAACTGAGATACCTACAGC
GTGAGCTATGAGAAAGCGCCACGCTTCCCGAAGGGAGAAAGGCGGACAGGTATCCGGTAAGCGGCAGGGT
CGGAACAGGAGAGCGCACGAGGGAGCTTCCAGGGGGAAACGCCTGGTATCTTTATAGTCCTGTCGGGTTT
CGCCACCTCTGACTTGAGCGTCGATTTTTGTGATGCTCGTCAGGGGGGCGGAGCCTATGGAAAAACGCCA
GCAACGCGGCCTTTTTACGGTTCCTGGCCTTTTGCTGGCCTTTTGCTCACATGTTCTTTCCTGCGTTATC
CCCTGATTCTGTGGATAACCGTATTACCGCCTTTGAGTGAGCTGATACCGCTCGCCGCAGCCGAACGACC
GAGCGCAGCGAGTCAGTGAGCGAGGAAGCGGAAGAGCGCCCAATACGCAAACCGCCTCTCCCCGCGCGTT
GGCCGATTCATTAATGCAGCAAGCTCATGGCTGACTAATTTTTTTTATTTATGCAGAGGCCGAGGCCGCC
TCGGCCTCTGAGCTATTCCAGAAGTAGTGAGGAGGCTTTTTTGGAGGCCTAGGCTTTTGCAAAAAGCTCC
CCGTGGCACGACAGGTTTCCCGACTGGAAAGCGGGCAGTGAGCGCAACGCAATTAATGTGAGTTAGCTCA
CTCATTAGGCACCCCAGGCTTTACACTTTATGCTTCCGGCTCGTATGTTGTGTGGAATTGTGAGCGGATA
ACAATTTCACACAGGAAACAGCTATGACATGATTACGAATTTCACAAATAAAGCATTTTTTTCACTGCAT
TCTAGTTGTGGTTTGTCCAAACTCATCAATGTATCTTATCATGTCTGGATCAACTGGATAACTCAAGCTA
ACCAAAATCATCCCAAACTTCCCACCCCATACCCTATTACCACTGCCAATTACCTGTGGTTTCATTTACT
CTAAACCTGTGATTCCTCTGAATTATTTTCATTTTAAAGAAATTGTATTTGTTAAATATGTACTACAAAC
TTAGTAGT
Features (pLannotate 1.2.2; 27 found; start..end, strand, type, name):
    377..634     +  LTR            5' LTR (truncated): truncated 5' long terminal repeat (LTR) from HIV-1
    681..806     +  misc_feature   HIV-1 Ψ: packaging signal of human immunodeficiency virus type 1
    790..1128    +  CDS            HIV-1 gag (fragment): gag protein from human immunodeficiency virus 1; gag
   1303..1536    +  misc_feature   RRE: The Rev response element (RRE) of HIV-1 allows for Rev-dependent mRNA export from the nucleus to the cytoplasm.
   1913..2013    +  CDS            Rev (fragment): human immunodeficiency virus 1 (HIV-1) Rev protein; rev; enhances nuclear export of unspliced and incompletely spliced viral mRNAs
   2058..2175    +  misc_feature   cPPT/CTS: central polypurine tract and central termination sequence of HIV-1
   2223..3401    +  promoter       EF-1α promoter: strong constitutive promoter for human elongation factor EF-1α
   3422..3442    +  protein_bind   attB1: mutant version of attB; core recombination site for the Gateway® BP reaction BP Clonase™
   3448..7890    +  CDS            CDK12: CDK12_HUMAN - Also known as CRK7, CRKRS, KIAA0904. Experimental evidence at protein level: Swiss-Prot protein existence level 1. Cyclin-dependent kinase that phosphorylates the C-terminal domain (CTD) of the large subunit of RNA polymerase II (POLR2A), thereby acting as a key regulator of transcription elongation. Regulates the expression of genes involved in DNA repair and is required for the maintenance of genomic stability. Preferentially phosphorylates 'Ser-5' in CTD repeats that are already phosphorylated at 'Ser-7', but can also phosphorylate 'Ser-2'. Required for RNA splicing, possibly
   7895..7919    -  protein_bind   attB2: mutant version of attB; recombination site for the Gateway® BP reaction BP Clonase™
   7972..8013    +  CDS            V5 tag: epitope tag from simian virus 5
   8139..8601    +  misc_feature   IRES: internal ribosome entry site (IRES) of the encephalomyocarditis virus (EMCV)
   8615..9334    +  CDS            EGFP: the original enhanced GFP (Yang et al., 1996) mammalian codon-optimized
   9348..9936    +  misc_feature   WPRE: woodchuck hepatitis virus posttranscriptional regulatory element
   9944..10009   +  CDS            nef (fragment): NEF_HV1Z2 - Experimental evidence at protein level: Swiss-Prot protein existence level 1. Extracellular Nef protein targets CD4(+) T-lymphocytes for apoptosis by interacting with CXCR4 surface receptors. From Human immunodeficiency virus type 1 group M subtype D (isolate Z2/CDC-Z34) (HIV-1).
  10011..10244   +  LTR            3' LTR (ΔU3): self-inactivating 3' long terminal repeat (LTR) from HIV-1
  10449..10553   +  promoter       AmpR promoter: bla
  10554..11414   +  CDS            AmpR: β-lactamase; bla; confers resistance to ampicillin, carbenicillin, and related antibiotics
  11585..12173   +  rep_origin     ori: high-copy-number ColE1/pMB1/pBR322/pUC origin of replication
  12356..12410   +  CDS            lacI (fragment): lac repressor; lacI; The lac repressor binds to the lac operator to inhibit transcription in E. coli. This inhibition can be relieved by adding lactose or isopropyl-β-D-thiogalactopyranoside (IPTG).
  12416..12509   +  rep_origin     SV40 ori (fragment): SV40 origin of replication
  12534..12571   +  CDS            lacI (fragment): lac repressor; lacI; The lac repressor binds to the lac operator to inhibit transcription in E. coli. This inhibition can be relieved by adding lactose or isopropyl-β-D-thiogalactopyranoside (IPTG).
  12584..12605   +  protein_bind   CAP binding site: CAP binding activates transcription in the presence of cAMP. E. coli catabolite activator protein
  12620..12650   +  promoter       lac promoter: promoter for the E. coli lac operon
  12654..12676   +  protein_bind   lac operator (fragment): The lac repressor binds to the lac operator to inhibit transcription in E. coli. This inhibition can be relieved by adding lactose or isopropyl-β-D-thiogalactopyranoside (IPTG). lac repressor encoded by lacI
  12708..12791   +  polyA_signal   SV40 poly(A) signal (fragment): SV40 polyadenylation signal
  12958..329     +  CDS            nef (fragment) (across the origin): NEF_HV1BR - Experimental evidence at protein level: Swiss-Prot protein existence level 1. Extracellular Nef protein targets CD4(+) T-lymphocytes for apoptosis by interacting with CXCR4 surface receptors (PubMed:14990729). From Human immunodeficiency virus type 1 group M subtype B (isolate BRU/LAI) (HIV-1).
