[The description below was written by a language model from this plasmid's Addgene catalogue record and pLannotate feature annotations shown in this document.]
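Description:
pHAGE-CDK12 is a lentiviral expression plasmid of about 13 kb built on the pHAGE backbone and carrying the wild-type human CDK12 open reading frame. It is maintained in E. coli through a high-copy ColE1/pUC-type origin and an ampicillin resistance gene (β-lactamase with its own promoter). The transfer-vector portion contains the usual HIV-1 elements. These are a truncated 5' LTR, the Ψ packaging signal with an adjoining gag fragment, the Rev response element for Rev-dependent nuclear export of the genomic RNA, the cPPT/CTS, and a U3-deleted 3' LTR that makes the integrated provirus self-inactivating. Short fragments annotated as nef, Rev, lacI, the lac promoter region, SV40 ori and SV40 poly(A) appear to be backbone remnants rather than functional units.

The payload is driven by the constitutive human EF-1α promoter. CDK12 was introduced by Gateway cloning and sits between attB1 and attB2 sites. A V5 epitope tag is annotated just downstream of attB2, but the record does not say whether the insert reads through into the tag. An EMCV IRES follows and directs translation of EGFP from the same transcript, so transduced cells can be identified or sorted by fluorescence. No mammalian drug-selection marker is annotated. A WPRE before the 3' LTR enhances transcript stability and expression. CDK12 encodes a cyclin-dependent kinase that phosphorylates the RNA polymerase II C-terminal domain and regulates transcription elongation and the expression of DNA repair genes. The stated purpose is lentiviral expression of CDK12, and the plasmid was deposited with a study on systematic functional annotation of somatic mutations in cancer, where a wild-type clone would plausibly serve as the reference for mutant alleles.
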