Addgene plasmid #116723: pHAGE-CDK12
Purpose: Lentiviral expression of CDK12
Depositing lab: Gordon Mills & Kenneth Scott. Depositing organization: Baylor College of Medicine. Publication: Systematic Functional Annotation of Somatic Mutations in Cancer. Ng PK, Li J, Jeong KJ, Shao S, Chen H, Tsang YH, Sengupta S, Wang Z, Bhavana VH, Tran R, Soewito S, Minussi DC, Moreno D, Kong K, Dogruluk T, Lu H, Gao J, Tokheim C, Zhou DC, Johnson AM, Zeng J, Ip CKM, Ju Z, Wester M, Yu S, Li Y, Vellano CP, Schultz N, Karchin R, Ding L, Lu Y, Cheung LWT, Chen K, Shaw KR, Meric-Bernstam F, Scott KL, Yi S, Sahni N, Liang H, Mills GB. Cancer Cell. 2018 Mar 12;33(3):450-462.e10. doi: 10.1016/j.ccell.2018.01.021. PubMed 29533785.
Backbone
  Vector backbone: pHAGE
  Vector type: Lentiviral
Growth in bacteria
  Bacterial resistance: Ampicillin, 100 μg/mL
  Growth temperature: 37°C
  Growth strain: Stbl3
  Copy number: High Copy
Gene/Insert
  Gene/Insert name: CDK12
  Species: H. sapiens (human)
  Mutation: WT
  Entrez Gene: CDK12 (a.k.a. CRK7, CRKR, CRKRS)
  Cloning method: Gateway Cloning
Terms and licenses: Academic/Nonprofit Terms; Industry Terms: Not Available to Industry
How to cite: pHAGE-CDK12 was a gift from Gordon Mills & Kenneth Scott (Addgene plasmid # 116723 ; http://n2t.net/addgene:116723 ; RRID:Addgene_116723)
